Addgene plasmid #204102: pBP-TagR_MCD7
Purpose: Type 0 tag-compatible RBS part
Depositing lab: Mikhail Shapiro. Depositing organization: California Institute of Technology.
Backbone
  Vector backbone: pSB1C3
  Backbone manufacturer: iGEM
  Vector type: Bacterial Expression
Growth in bacteria
  Bacterial resistance: Chloramphenicol, 25 μg/mL
  Growth temperature: 37°C
  Growth strain: NEB Stable
  Copy number: High Copy
Gene/Insert
  Gene/Insert name: MCD7 medium RBS for assembly with tag part
  Species: Synthetic
  Mutation: None
  Cloning method: Gibson Cloning
Terms and licenses: Academic/Nonprofit Terms; Industry Terms: Not Available to Industry
How to cite: pBP-TagR_MCD7 was a gift from Mikhail Shapiro (Addgene plasmid # 204102 ; http://n2t.net/addgene:204102 ; RRID:Addgene_204102)
