[The description below was written by a language model from this plasmid's Addgene catalogue record and pLannotate feature annotations shown in this document.]
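Description:
pBP-TagR_MCD7 is a small (about 2.1 kb) bacterial part-storage plasmid built on the iGEM pSB1C3 backbone. It carries a single synthetic element, a ribosome binding site designated MCD7, described as a medium-strength RBS. The record classes it as a "Type 0" part that is compatible with assembly alongside a tag part. This implies it belongs to a hierarchical, modular cloning toolkit in which basic parts (promoters, RBSs, tags, coding sequences, terminators) are held in individual plasmids and later combined into expression units. The insert was introduced by Gibson cloning and carries no noted mutations.

The annotated features are almost entirely backbone. A high-copy ColE1/pUC-type origin supports replication in E. coli. A chloramphenicol acetyltransferase gene, driven by its native cat promoter and followed by the lambda t0 terminator, provides chloramphenicol selection. Two further terminators, a putative bacterial terminator and a his operon terminator, lie between the resistance cassette and the origin. In pSB1C3 these typically flank the cloning site and insulate the stored part from read-through transcription.

The MCD7 RBS itself was not picked up by the automated annotation, so its exact position and the sequences flanking it, such as any assembly sites or overhangs, are not stated in the record. No promoter, coding sequence or tag is recorded for the insert, so although the plasmid is catalogued as a bacterial expression vector, it is not a stand-alone expression construct. It serves as a source of a defined translation initiation element, used to tune expression of tagged proteins in assembled bacterial constructs.
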