Features (pLannotate 1.2.2; 6 found; start..end, strand, type, name):
    183..277     -  terminator     lambda t0 terminator: transcription terminator from phage lambda
    301..957     -  CDS            cat: CAT_ECOLX - Experimental evidence at protein level: Swiss-Prot protein existence level 1. This enzyme is an effector of chloramphenicol resistance in bacteria. From Escherichia coli. This protein is used as a marker in many commonly used cloning vectors, such as pACYC184.
    958..1055    -  promoter       cat promoter: promoter of the E. coli cat gene encoding chloramphenicol acetyltransferase
   1141..1184    -  terminator     bacterial terminator: putative bacterial transcription terminator
   1231..1288    +  terminator     his operon terminator: This putative transcriptin terminator from the E. coli his operon has a 2-bp deletion introduced during synthesis. Its efficiency has not been determined.
   1483..2071    -  rep_origin     ori: high-copy-number ColE1/pMB1/pBR322/pUC origin of replication
>Addgene plasmid #204102 | pBP-TagR_MCD7 | addgene full sequence | sequence record 413903 | Addgene NGS Result
GAAGATCCTTTGATCTTTTCTACGGGGTCTGACGCTCAGTGGAACGAAAACTCACGTTAAGGGATTTTGG
TCATGAGATTATCAAAAAGGATCTTCACCTAGATCCTTTTAAATTAAAAATGAAGTTTTAAATCAATCTA
AAGTATATATGAGTAAACTTGGTCTGACAGCTCGAGGCTTGGATTCTCACCAATAAAAAACGCCCGGCGG
CAACCGAGCGTTCTGAACAAATCCAGATGGAGTTCTGAGGTCATTACTGGATCTATCAACAGGAGTCCAA
GCGAGCTCGATATCAAATTACGCCCCGCCCTGCCACTCATCGCAGTACTGTTGTAATTCATTAAGCATTC
TGCCGACATGGAAGCCATCACAAACGGCATGATGAACCTGAATCGCCAGCGGCATCAGCACCTTGTCGCC
TTGCGTATAATATTTGCCCATGGTGAAAACGGGGGCGAAGAAGTTGTCCATATTGGCCACGTTTAAATCA
AAACTGGTGAAACTCACCCAGGGATTGGCTGACACGAAAAACATATTCTCAATAAACCCTTTAGGGAAAT
AGGCCAGGTTTTCACCGTAACACGCCACATCTTGCGAATATATGTGTAGAAACTGCCGGAAATCGTCGTG
GTATTCACTCCAGAGCGATGAAAACGTTTCAGTTTGCTCATGGAAAACGGTGTAACAAGGGTGAACACTA
TCCCATATCACCAGCTCACCGTCTTTCATTGCCATACGAAATTCCGGATGAGCATTCATCAGGCGGGCAA
GAATGTGAATAAAGGCCGGATAAAACTTGTGCTTATTTTTCTTTACGGTCTTTAAAAAGGCCGTAATATC
CAGCTGAACGGTCTGGTTATAGGTACATTGAGCAACTGACTGAAATGCCTCAAAATGTTCTTTACGATGC
CATTGGGATATATCAACGGTGGTATATCCAGTGATTTTTTTCTCCATTTTAGCTTCCTTAGCTCCTGAAA
ATCTCGATAACTCAAAAAATACGCCCGGTAGTGATCTTATTTCATTATGGTGAAAGTTGGAACCTCTTAC
GTGCCCGATCAACTCGAGTGCCACCTGACGTCTAAGAAACCATTATTATCATGACATTAACCTATAAAAA
TAGGCGTATCACGAGGCAGAATTTCAGATAAAAAAAATCCTTAGCTTTCGCTAAGGATGATTTCGGTCTC
AGTACTCTTAATCATGCTGGGGAGGGTTTTAAATGAGACCTCCGGCAAAAAAGGGCAAGGTGTCACCACC
CTGCCCTTTTTCTTTAAAACCGAAAAGATTACTTCGCGTTATGCAGGCTTCCTCGCTCACTGACTCGCTG
CGCTCGGTCGTTCGGCTGCGGCGAGCGGTATCAGCTCACTCAAAGGCGGTAATACGGTTATCCACAGAAT
CAGGGGATAACGCAGGAAAGAACATGTGAGCAAAAGGCCAGCAAAAGGCCAGGAACCGTAAAAAGGCCGC
GTTGCTGGCGTTTTTCCACAGGCTCCGCCCCCCTGACGAGCATCACAAAAATCGACGCTCAAGTCAGAGG
TGGCGAAACCCGACAGGACTATAAAGATACCAGGCGTTTCCCCCTGGAAGCTCCCTCGTGCGCTCTCCTG
TTCCGACCCTGCCGCTTACCGGATACCTGTCCGCCTTTCTCCCTTCGGGAAGCGTGGCGCTTTCTCATAG
CTCACGCTGTAGGTATCTCAGTTCGGTGTAGGTCGTTCGCTCCAAGCTGGGCTGTGTGCACGAACCCCCC
GTTCAGCCCGACCGCTGCGCCTTATCCGGTAACTATCGTCTTGAGTCCAACCCGGTAAGACACGACTTAT
CGCCACTGGCAGCAGCCACTGGTAACAGGATTAGCAGAGCGAGGTATGTAGGCGGTGCTACAGAGTTCTT
GAAGTGGTGGCCTAACTACGGCTACACTAGAAGAACAGTATTTGGTATCTGCGCTCTGCTGAAGCCAGTT
ACCTTCGGAAAAAGAGTTGGTAGCTCTTGATCCGGCAAACAAACCACCGCTGGTAGCGGTGGTTTTTTTG
TTTGCAAGCAGCAGATTACGCGCAGAAAAAAAGGATCTCAA
